>Addgene plasmid #111152 | Col2a1:TFPnls-mErt-Cre-Ert | addgene full sequence | sequence record 211539 | Addgene NGS Result
CCTAAATTGTAAGCGTTAATATTTTGTTAAAATTCGCGTTAAATTTTTGTTAAATCAGCTCATTTTTTAA
CCAATAGGCCGAAATCGGCAAAATCCCTTATAAATCAAAAGAATAGACCGAGATAGGGT
[37 nt withheld, positions 130-166]
AAAGAACGTGGACTCCAACGTCAAAGG
[49 nt withheld, positions 194-242]
T
[91 nt withheld, positions 244-334]
G
[124 nt withheld, positions 336-459]
CCCATTCGCCATTCAGGCTGCGCAACTGTTGGGAAGGGCGATCGGTGCGGGCCTCTTCGCTATTACGCCA
GCTGGCGAAAGGGGGATGTGCTGCAAGGCGATTAAGTTGGGTAACGCCAGGGTTTTCCCAGTCACGACGT
TGTAAAACGACGGCCAGTGAGCGCGTAGGGATAACAGGGTAATGCGCGCGTAATACGACTCACTATAGGG
CGAATTGGGTACCCAGAGGTGTAAAGTACTTGAGTAATTTTACTTGATTACTGTACTTAAGTATTATTTT
TGGGGATTTTTACTTTACTTGAGTACAATTAAAAATCAATACTTTTACTTTTACTTAATTACATTTTTTT
AGAAAAAAAAGTACTTTTTACTCCTTACAATTTTATTTACAGTCAAAAAGTACTTATTTTTTGGAGATCA
CTTGGGCCCGGCTTTCCTGCAAGCTCACTGTAGAAAAGAGACCTGCTTTAACAAATTGCAGTTTTTTTCC
TGCCTCTCTCTAAATGGTAGCACTTTTTTTTTTGACAGAGGAATGAGAGAGTTTAGGTGAGGGGGGCGAA
GGAGGGAAGAGAGAGAGCAGGAGGGTTTGGGACAGTGGGAGGGAGGCAGAAGGGGACAGAAAGTGGCAAG
CAAGGGAAAGGGTCCCTGCAAGAAAGGAGGGGTTTGGTGGGATGGGGAGAGGGCAGAGAGGAGTGGAGGG
GCTCAGATTTCAGCTCTGCTGGGGGCAGGGGAGGACTAAGATGTGGGCATATACGTTGACTTCAACCCAC
ACAGGAGTATAACTTCAGTACCTTGGCCCAGAGCAGTTAGTACTAAGTTTCTGCTGGGGCCTGGTACTGG
ATTCTCCTTCTTTTCCCAAGAAATCGGCTGCATGAAGACAAGATAACTATTGGAGACAGCCATCCTCCTT
CTCCCCTTCTGAGCTCGAGAAAAATGTGCAACTTGCTGGGGCAGGTCCCAATGGTTAGAGAAAAAAATAA
AAATTCCTTTACGAGTCCTTCACATACTACAGACTGTAAATCCATTGCACTGCTAGTATGGAAAAGGCAT
CTTTTTCTGAATATTTGCCAGGTTTTTTTTTATTGGAATACCTATTCTTTTCCATAAAACGTTCTTAATC
TGAACTGCACATCTGTAGAAAGGGGAATATGTGTGAAATGCTCAAGTAGCAGGCTGGAATCTCTCTCAGC
TGATCTACTGTCTGTATAGTTTCCAGTCAAAGATTGCTTTTCATAGCTTAAATCAGGGCTTTCAGAGGGT
TCTGGGAGTTGTAGTTTTAAGATAGCTGAAAAGTTACAGCCCCCTGCCTTAAATCATATACTTGCTAAAT
ACATAGTTTACCATTAATACGATTACTGGAAAATAGACATGCTTACCTATGGCCTTTGAACTGTTGTTGA
ACTACAATCCCCACCAGTCCTTGGCTGTCGAGGAATGCTGGGAGTTGTAGTTTATTAGCTAGAGGACAGA
AGGTTAGACATCTCTGATGCAGAAAATAGATTTTGGGTGGCACCTGTCAACTTGAGGGTTTGCATGTTAT
ATAATTCCCCCTTGAGGAGAAAGCAATAATAAAGGAAAACATACTCATATGGGAATTCTATAAACTCATA
GAGGAAACCTTATAAGTATGTTATTGTTGAAGACTGCTCTGGGATATGAGGAAATGCTCAAAACTTTTTA
ATGTACGCATATTAAGTCTAGAGGTCCATCCGCTGTACTTATAAAGGTGATTAAAATGGAAGGGCCTTGC
TTAAAGGCTTCAATTCAGTATTGTGATGGTTTATTTGCACTGGGAGGATTGGCAGCAATGGTTTCCAGAT
GGAGTTGAAATGCTGCCCATGTTTATTTAAACTGGCCCCTGACAGTGAAATGTGAATTGAGACCTCTGTG
TATTTTACAAAAAGGCCCATTCATTAAGGGTCCTCTGGGCTACCCAAGCATGGGCCATGGACCCAACGGG
AGTGATGCAGGGTCTAATCAAGATCACTGCTTGGGTCACAATGGATTAATATGACATCCTTTGTTATCTA
ATAGCCTTTATTAACAGAATCTCATCCTACCTTTCAACAAATGTGAGAACTAGTTGGTATGTACCATTCT
TCCCAGTGTTTGATCTTAGCAAACATTCTTGATAAGTACAGATTTTTCATCCAGTAGCTGCATTTTATTC
AATTATGCTCCTTTTTAGCCTTTACTATTTCCTATTAATTTGCTTTATGAGAAACAGTGAAGACACCTTA
GGGAGTCTAATTTCAAAAGCAGATTCTCTAGCTTTTAATGACCTCAGGGAGACTGTTATTAACTATTCAC
CATAGTTCATGTTGTAATATTATACTACAACTTCCTAAACTCTCAGCCAATATATACTGGATGAATGCCC
CCAGCTACTCACACCCTCCTTACAAGACTCCCTGCGCTAGCTTTACCCAGATCACCTTTGCCACGCGTGA
ATTCGCTGAGGGCGTTTAAAATCCTCAGCAATTCGAATTTTAAGCTGCAGAAGTTGGTCGTGAGGCACTG
GGCAGGTAAGTATCAAGGTTACAAGACAGGTTTAAGGAGACCAATAGAAACTGGGCTTGTCGAGACAGAG
AAGACTCTTGCGTTTCTGATAGGCACCTATTGGTCTTACTGACATCCACTTTGCCTTTCTCTCCACAGGT
GTCCACTCCCAGTTCAATTACAGCTCTTAAAATTCCGCCACTAGAGCCTCTGCTAACCATGTTCATGCCT
TCTTCTCTTTCCTACAGCTCCTGGGCAACGTGCTGGTTATTGTGCTGTCTCATCATTTTGGCAAAGAATT
ATTCCGCTAGCGCTACCGGTCGCCACCATGGTGAGCAAGGGCGAGGAGACCACAATGGGCGTAATCAAGC
CCGACATGAAGATCAAGCTGAAGATGGAGGGCAACGTGAATGGCCACGCCTTCGTGATCGAGGGCGAGGG
CGAGGGCAAGCCCTACGACGGCACCAACACCATCAACCTGGAGGTGAAGGAGGGAGCCCCCCTGCCCTTC
TCCTACGACATTCTGACCACCGCGTTCGCCTACGGCAACAGGGCCTTCACCAAGTACCCCGACGACATCC
CCAACTACTTCAAGCAGTCCTTCCCCGAGGGCTACTCTTGGGAGCGCACCATGACCTTCGAGGACAAGGG
CATCGTGAAGGTGAAGTCCGACATCTCCATGGAGGAGGACTCCTTCATCTACGAGATACACCTCAAGGGC
GAGAACTTCCCCCCCAACGGCCCCGTGATGCAGAAGAAGACCACCGGCTGGGACGCCTCCACCGAGAGGA
TGTACGTGCGCGACGGCGTGCTGAAGGGCGACGTCAAGCACAAGCTGCTGCTGGAGGGCGGCGGCCACCA
CCGCGTTGACTTCAAGACCATCTACAGGGCCAAGAAGGCGGTGAAGCTGCCCGACTATCACTTTGTGGAC
CACCGCATCGAGATCCTGAACCACGACAAGGACTACAACAAGGTGACCGTTTACGAGAGCGCCGTGGCCC
GCAATTCCACCGACGGCATGGACGAGCTGTACAAGTCCGGACTCAGATCTCGAGCTGATCCAAAAAAGAA
GAGAAAGGTAGATCCAAAAAAGAAGAGAAAGGTAGATCCAAAAAAGAAGAGAAAGGTAGGATCCACCGGA
TCTAGACCCGAGGGCAGAGGAAGTCTTCTAACATGCGGTGACGTGGAGGAGAATCCCGGCCCACTAGTCA
TGGCCGGCGATATGAGAGCCGCTAACCTGTGGCCCTCCCCACTGATGATCAAGAGAAGCAAGAAGAACTC
CCTGGCCCTGAGCCTGACCGCTGATCAGATGGTGTCCGCCCTGCTGGACGCCGAGCCCCCTATCCTGTAC
AGCGAGTACGACCCCACCAGGCCCTTCAGCGAGGCCAGCATGATGGGACTGCTGACAAACCTGGCCGATC
GCGAACTGGTGCATATGATCAATTGGGCCAAGCGCGTGCCCGGATTCGTGGACCTGACACTGCACGACCA
GGTGCACCTGCTGGAATGCGCTTGGCTGGAAATTCTGATGATCGGCCTCGTGTGGCGGAGCATGGAACAT
CCTGTGAAGCTGCTGTTCGCCCCCAATCTGCTGCTGGACCGCAACCAGGGCAAATGCGTGGAAGGGATGG
TCGAAATCTTTGATATGCTGCTCGCCACCAGCAGCAGGTTCAGAATGATGAACCTCCAGGGCGAAGAGTT
CGTCTGCCTGAAGTCCATCATCCTGCTGAACAGCGGCGTGTACACCTTCCTGTCCTCTACCCTGAAGTCC
CTCGAGGAAAAGGATCACATCCACAGGGTGCTGGATAAGATCACCGATACCCTGATCCATCTCATGGCTA
AGGCCGGACTCACACTCCAGCAGCAGCATCAGAGACTCGCTCAGCTGCTGCTGATCCTGAGCCACATCCG
CCACATGTCCAACAAGGGAATGGAACACCTCTACTCTATGAAGTGTAAAAACGTCGTCCCCCTGTACGAT
CTGCTGCTCGAGGCCGCCGATGCCCACAGACTGCACGCCCCTACAAGCAGAGGCGGCGCTAGCGTGGAAG
AGACAGACCAGTCCCACCTGGCCACCGCCGGCAGCACAAGCAGCCACAGCCTGCAGAAGTACTATATCAC
CGGCGAGGCCGAGGGCTTCCCCGCTACAGCTGTCGACAATTTACTGACCGTACACCAAAATTTGCCTGCA
TTACCGGTCGATGCAACGAGTGATGAGGTTCGCAAGAACCTGATGGACATGTTCAGGGATCGCCAGGCGT
TTTCTGAGCATACCTGGAAAATGCTTCTGTCCGTTTGCCGGTCGTGGGCGGCATGGTGCAAGTTGAATAA
CCGGAAATGGTTTCCCGCAGAACCTGAAGATGTTCGCGATTATCTTCTATATCTTCAGGCGCGCGGTCTG
GCAGTAAAAACTATCCAGCAACATTTGGGCCAGCTAAACATGCTTCATCGTCGGTCCGGGCTGCCACGAC
CAAGTGACAGCAATGCTGTTTCACTGGTTATGCGGCGGATCCGAAAAGAAAACGTTGATGCCGGTGAACG
TGCAAAACAGGCTCTAGCGTTCGAACGCACTGATTTCGACCAGGTTCGTTCACTCATGGAAAATAGCGAT
CGCTGCCAGGATATACGTAATCTGGCATTTCTGGGGATTGCTTATAACACCCTGTTACGTATAGCCGAAA
TTGCCAGGATCAGGGTTAAAGATATCTCACGTACTGACGGTGGGAGAATGTTAATCCATATTGGCAGAAC
GAAAACGCTGGTTAGCACCGCAGGTGTAGAGAAGGCACTTAGCCTGGGGGTAACTAAACTGGTCGAGCGA
TGGATTTCCGTCTCTGGTGTAGCTGATGATCCGAATAACTACCTGTTTTGCCGGGTCAGAAAAAATGGTG
TTGCCGCGCCATCTGCCACCAGCCAGCTATCAACTCGCGCCCTGGAAGGGATTTTTGAAGCAACTCATCG
ATTGATTTACGGCGCTAAGGATGACTCCGGTCAGAGATACCTGGCCTGGTCTGGACACAGTGCCCGTGTC
GGAGCCGCGCGAGATATGGCCCGCGCTGGAGTTTCAATACCGGAGATCATGCAAGCTGGTGGCTGGACCA
ATGTAAATATTGTCATGAACTATATCCGTAACCTGGATAGTGAAACAGGGGCAATGGTGCGCCTGCTGGA
AGATGGCGATCTCGAGCCATCTGCTGGAGACATGAGAGCTGCCAACCTTTGGCCAAGCCCGCTCATGATC
AAACGCTCTAAGAAGAACAGCCTGGCCTTGTCCCTGACGGCCGACCAGATGGTCAGTGCCTTGTTGGATG
CTGAGCCCCCCATACTCTATTCCGAGTATGATCCTACCAGACCCTTCAGTGAAGCTTCGATGATGGGCTT
ACTGACCAACCTGGCAGACAGGGAGCTGGTTCACATGATCAACTGGGCGAAGAGGGTGCCAGGCTTTGTG
GATTTGACCCTCCATGATCAGGTCCACCTTCTAGAATGTGCCTGGCTAGAGATCCTGATGATTGGTCTCG
TCTGGCGCTCCATGGAGCACCCAGTGAAGCTACTGTTTGCTCCTAACTTGCTCTTGGACAGGAACCAGGG
AAAATGTGTAGAGGGCATGGTGGAGATCTTCGACATGCTGCTGGCTACATCATCTCGGTTCCGCATGATG
AATCTGCAGGGAGAGGAGTTTGTGTGCCTCAAATCTATTATTTTGCTTAATTCTGGAGTGTACACATTTC
TGTCCAGCACCCTGAAGTCTCTGGAAGAGAAGGACCATATCCACCGAGTCCTGGACAAGATCACAGACAC
TTTGATCCACCTGATGGCCAAGGCAGGCCTGACCCTGCAGCAGCAGCACCAGCGGCTGGCCCAGCTCCTC
CTCATCCTCTCCCACATCAGGCACATGAGTAACAAAGGCATGGAGCATCTGTACAGCATGAAGTGCAAGA
ACGTGGTGCCCCTCTATGACCTGCTGCTGGAGGCGGCGGACGCCCACCGCCTACATGCGCCCACTAGCCG
TGGAGGGGCATCCGTGGAGGAGACGGACCAAAGCCACTTGGCCACTGCGGGCTCTACTTCATCGCATTCC
TTGCAAAAGTATTACATCACGGGGGAGGCAGAGGGTTTCCCTGCCACAGCTTAAGATATCACTCCTCAGG
TGCAGGCTGCCTATCAGAAGGTGGTGGCTGGTGTGGCCAATGCCCTGGCTCACAAATACCACTGAGATCT
TTTTCCCTCTGCCAAAAATTATGGGGACATCATGAAGCCCCTTGAGCATCTGACTTCTGGCTAATAAAGG
AAATTTATTTTCATTGCAATAGTGTGTTGGAATTTTTTGTGTCTCTCACTCGGAAGGACATATGGGAGGG
CAAATCATTTAAAACATCAGAATGAGCATTTGGTTTAGAGTTTGGCAACATATGCCCATATGCTGGCTGC
CATGAACAAAGGTTGGCTATAAAGAGGTCATCAGTATATGAAACAGCCCCCTGCTGTCCATTCCTTATTC
CATAGAAAAGCCTTGACTTGAGGTTAGATTTTTTTTATATTTTGTTTTGTGTTATTTTTTTCTTTAACAT
CCCTAAAATTTTCCTTACATGTTTTACTAGCCAGATTTTTCCTCCTCTCCTGACTACTCCCAGTCATAGC
TGTCCCTCTTCTCTTATGAAGATCCCTCGACCAGCGGCCGCTAATACTCAAGTACAATTTTAATGGAGTA
CTTTTTTACTTTTACTCAAGTAAGATTCTAGCCAGATACTTTTACTTTTAATTGAGTAAAATTTTCCCTA
AGTACTTGTACTTTCACTTGAGTAAAATTTTTGAGTACTTTTTACACCTCTGCCGCGGTGGAGCTCCAGC
TTTTGTTCCCTTTAGTGAGGGTTAATTGCGCGCATTACCCTGTTATCCCTACGCGCTTGGCGTAATCATG
GTCATAGCTGTTTCCTGTGTGAAATTGTTATCCGCTCACAATTCCACACAACATACGAGCCGGAAGCATA
AAGTGTAAAGCCTGGGGTGCCTAATGAGTGAGCTAACTCACATTAATTGCGTTGCGCTCACTGCCCGCTT
TCCAGTCGGGAAACCTGTCGTGCCAGCTGCATTAATGAATCGGCCAACGCGCGGGGAGAGGCGGTTTGCG
TATTGGGCGCTCTTCCGCTTCCTCGCTCACTGACTCGCTGCGCTCGGTCGTTCGGCTGCGGCGAGCGGTA
TCAGCTCACTCAAAGGCGGTAATACGGTTATCCACAGAATCAGGGGATAACGCAGGAAAGAACATGTGAG
CAAAAGGCCAGCAAAAGGCCAGGAACCGTAAAAAGGCCGCGTTGCTGGCGTTTTTCCATAGGCTCCGCCC
CCCTGACGAGCATCACAAAAATCGACGCTCAAGTCAGAGGTGGCGAAACCCGACAGGACTATAAAGATAC
CAGGCGTTTCCCCCTGGAAGCTCCCTCGTGCGCTCTCCTGTTCCGACCCTGCCGCTTACCGGATACCTGT
CCGCCTTTCTCCCTTCGGGAAGCGTGGCGCTTTCTCATAGCTCACGCTGTAGGTATCTCAGTTCGGTGTA
GGTCGTTCGCTCCAAGCTGGGCTGTGTGCACGAACCCCCCGTTCAGCCCGACCGCTGCGCCTTATCCGGT
AACTATCGTCTTGAGTCCAACCCGGTAAGACACGACTTATCGCCACTGGCAGCAGCCACTGGTAACAGGA
TTAGCAGAGCGAGGTATGTAGGCGGTGCTACAGAGTTCTTGAAGTGGTGGCCTAACTACGGCTACACTAG
AAGAACAGTATTTGGTATCTGCGCTCTGCTGAAGCCAGTTACCTTCGGAAAAAGAGTTGGTAGCTCTTGA
TCCGGCAAACAAACCACCGCTGGTAGCGGTGGTTTTTTTGTTTGCAAGCAGCAGATTACGCGCAGAAAAA
AAGGATCTCAAGAAGATCCTTTGATCTTTTCTACGGGGTCTGACGCTCAGTGGAACGAAAACTCACGTTA
AGGGATTTTGGTCATGAGATTATCAAAAAGGATCTTCACCTAGATCCTTTTAAATTAAAAATGAAGTTTT
AAATCAATCTAAAGTATATATGAGTAAACTTGGTCTGACAGTTACCAATGCTTAATCAGTGAGGCACCTA
TCTCAGCGATCTGTCTATTTCGTTCATCCATAGTTGCCTGACTCCCCGTCGTGTAGATAACTACGATACG
GGAGGGCTTACCATCTGGCCCCAGTGCTGCAATGATACCGCGAGACCCACGCTCACCGGCTCCAGATTTA
TCAGCAATAAACCAGCCAGCCGGAAGGGCCGAGCGCAGAAGTGGTCCTGCAACTTTATCCGCCTCCATCC
AGTCTATTAATTGTTGCCGGGAAGCTAGAGTAAGTAGTTCGCCAGTTAATAGTTTGCGCAACGTTGTTGC
CATTGCTACAGGCATCGTGGTGTCACGCTCGTCGTTTGGTATGGCTTCATTCAGCTCCGGTTCCCAACGA
TCAAGGCGAGTTACATGATCCCCCATGTTGTGCAAAAAAGCGGTTAGCTCCTTCGGTCCTCCGATCGTTG
TCAGAAGTAAGTTGGCCGCAGTGTTATCACTCATGGTTATGGCAGCACTGCATAATTCTCTTACTGTCAT
GCCATCCGTAAGATGCTTTTCTGTGACTGGTGAGTACTCAACCAAGTCATTCTGAGAATAGTGTATGCGG
CGACCGAGTTGCTCTTGCCCGGCGTCAATACGGGATAATACCGCGCCACATAGCAGAACTTTAAAAGTGC
TCATCATTGGAAAACGTTCTTCGGGGCGAAAACTCTCAAGGATCTTACCGCTGTTGAGATCCAGTTCGAT
GTAACCCACTCGTGCACCCAACTGATCTTCAGCATCTTTTACTTTCACCAGCGTTTCTGGGTGAGCAAAA
ACAGGAAGGCAAAATGCCGCAAAAAAGGGAATAAGGGCGACACGGAAATGTTGAATACTCATACTCTTCC
TTTTTCAATATTATTGAAGCATTTATCAGGGTTATTGTCTCATGAGCGGATACATATTTGAATGTATTTA
GAAAAATAAACAAATAGGGGTTCCGCGCACATTTCCCCGAAAAGTGCCA
Features (pLannotate 1.2.2; 23 found; start..end, strand, type, name):
     31..459     -  rep_origin     f1 ori (sequence partly withheld): f1 bacteriophage origin of replication; arrow indicates direction of (+) strand synthesis
    464..619     -  CDS            lacZα (fragment): LacZα fragment of β-galactosidase; lacZ fragment
    650..668     +  promoter       T7 promoter: promoter for bacteriophage T7 RNA polymerase
   2985..3117    +  intron         chimeric intron: chimera between introns from human β-globin and immunoglobulin heavy chain genes
   3166..3206    +  intron         β-globin intron (fragment): intron from rabbit β-globin gene
   3287..3994    +  CDS            mTFP1: mTFP1 is a basic (constitutively fluorescent) cyan fluorescent protein published in 2006, derived from Clavularia sp.. It has low acid sensitivity.
   3995..4015    +  misc_feature   MCS (fragment): multiple cloning site
   4019..4039    +  CDS            SV40 NLS: nuclear localization signal of SV40 (simian virus 40) large T antigen
   4043..4063    +  CDS            SV40 NLS: nuclear localization signal of SV40 (simian virus 40) large T antigen
   4067..4087    +  CDS            SV40 NLS: nuclear localization signal of SV40 (simian virus 40) large T antigen
   4172..5107    +  CDS            ESR1 (fragment): ESR1_HUMAN - Also known as ESR, NR3A1. Experimental evidence at protein level: Swiss-Prot protein existence level 1. [Isoform 3]: Involved in activation of NOS3 and endothelial nitric oxide production (PubMed:21937726). Isoforms lacking one or several functional domains are thought to modulate transcriptional activity by competitive ligand or DNA binding and/or heterodimerization with the full-length receptor (PubMed:10970861). Binds to ERE and inhibits isoform 1 (PubMed:10970861). From Homo sapiens (Human).
   5116..6139    +  CDS            Cre (fragment): site-specific recombinase Cre is a site-specific recombinase from bacteriophage P1. Recombination occurs at loxP sequences.
   6152..7087    +  CDS            ERT2: mutated ligand-binding domain of the human estrogen receptor (Feil et al., 1997)
   7100..7171    +  CDS            HBB (fragment): HBB_PONPY - Experimental evidence at transcript level: Swiss-Prot protein existence level 2. Involved in oxygen transport from the lung to the various peripheral tissues. From Pongo pygmaeus (Bornean orangutan).
   7242..7297    +  polyA_signal   β-globin poly(A) signal: rabbit β-globin polyadenylation signal (Gil and Proudfoot, 1987)
   7818..7836    -  promoter       T3 promoter: promoter for bacteriophage T3 RNA polymerase
   7904..7920    -  protein_bind   lac operator: The lac repressor binds to the lac operator to inhibit transcription in E. coli. This inhibition can be relieved by adding lactose or isopropyl-β-D-thiogalactopyranoside (IPTG). lac repressor encoded by lacI
   7928..7958    -  promoter       lac promoter: promoter for the E. coli lac operon
   7973..7994    -  protein_bind   CAP binding site: CAP binding activates transcription in the presence of cAMP. E. coli catabolite activator protein
   8007..8099    -  CDS            lacI (fragment): lac repressor; lacI; The lac repressor binds to the lac operator to inhibit transcription in E. coli. This inhibition can be relieved by adding lactose or isopropyl-β-D-thiogalactopyranoside (IPTG).
   8282..8870    -  rep_origin     ori: high-copy-number ColE1/pMB1/pBR322/pUC origin of replication
   9041..9901    -  CDS            AmpR: β-lactamase; bla; confers resistance to ampicillin, carbenicillin, and related antibiotics
   9902..10006   -  promoter       AmpR promoter: bla
