[The description below was written by a language model from this plasmid's Addgene catalogue record and pLannotate feature annotations shown in this document.]
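Description:
Col2a1:TFPnls-mErt-Cre-Ert is a Cre/Lox transgenesis plasmid designed to provide chondrocyte-specific, ligand-inducible Cre recombinase activity. It is built on what the record calls an "Sce based vector", which presumably refers to I-SceI meganuclease-assisted transgenesis, although no meganuclease sites are annotated in the feature table. The roughly 10 kb backbone looks like a pBluescript-type cloning plasmid. It carries a high-copy ColE1/pUC origin, an f1 origin, lacZα and lac promoter/operator remnants, flanking T7 and T3 promoters, and an ampicillin resistance gene with its own promoter for selection in E. coli.

The catalogue lists the driving element as a Xenopus laevis Col2a1 enhancer. This element is not annotated by name, but it likely lies in the large unannotated stretch between the T7 promoter and the introns. The identity of any minimal promoter is not stated. Downstream, a chimeric intron and a β-globin intron fragment precede a single open reading frame. That frame begins with the cyan fluorescent protein mTFP1 fused to three copies of the SV40 nuclear localization signal. According to the insert name, a T2A self-cleaving peptide follows (not annotated), and then Cre flanked on both sides by mutated estrogen receptor ligand-binding domains (ERT2-type). A rabbit β-globin polyadenylation signal ends the unit.

In this arrangement, cells expressing the transgene are marked by nuclear cyan fluorescence. The doubly ER-fused Cre is expected to stay inactive in the cytoplasm until a tamoxifen-class ligand permits nuclear entry and recombination at loxP sites. The construct suits temporally controlled lineage tracing or conditional gene manipulation in cartilage cells. The record does not name the recipient organism.
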