Addgene plasmid #111152: Col2a1:TFPnls-mErt-Cre-Ert
Purpose: Chondrocyte specific inducible Cre
Depositing lab: Elly Tanaka. Depositing organization: Research Institute of Molecular Pathology (IMP).
Backbone
  Vector backbone: Sce based vector
  Vector type: Cre/Lox
Growth in bacteria
  Bacterial resistance: Ampicillin, 100 μg/mL
  Growth temperature: 37°C
  Growth strain: DH5alpha
  Copy number: High Copy
Gene/Insert
  Gene/Insert name: TFPnls-T2a-mErt-Cre-Ert (alt name: Xenopus Col2a1 Enhancer)
  Species: X. laevis (frog)
  Insert size (bp): 2015
  Mutation: wt
  Cloning method: Restriction Enzyme; 5′ cloning site Unknown (unknown if destroyed); 3′ cloning site Unknown (unknown if destroyed)
Terms and licenses: Academic/Nonprofit Terms; Industry Terms: Not Available to Industry
How to cite: Col2a1:TFPnls-mErt-Cre-Ert was a gift from Elly Tanaka (Addgene plasmid # 111152 ; http://n2t.net/addgene:111152 ; RRID:Addgene_111152)
